Addgene plasmid #77451: PDPK1 gRNA (BRDN0001162206)
Purpose: 3rd generation lentiviral gRNA plasmid targeting human PDPK1
Depositing lab: John Doench & David Root. Depositing organization: Broad Institute. Publication: Optimized sgRNA design to maximize activity and minimize off-target effects of CRISPR-Cas9. Doench JG, Fusi N, Sullender M, Hegde M, Vaimberg EW, Donovan KF, Smith I, Tothova Z, Wilen C, Orchard R, Virgin HW, Listgarten J, Root DE. Nat Biotechnol. 2016 Jan 18. doi: 10.1038/nbt.3437. PubMed 26780180.
Backbone
  Vector backbone: lentiGuide-Puro
  Backbone manufacturer: Zhang Lab (Addgene plasmid # 52963)
  Vector type: Mammalian Expression, Lentiviral, CRISPR
  Selectable markers: Puromycin
Growth in bacteria
  Bacterial resistance: Ampicillin, 100 μg/mL
  Growth temperature: 37°C
  Growth strain: DH5alpha
  Copy number: High Copy
Gene/Insert
  Gene/Insert name: PDPK1 (alt names: PDPK1; NM_001261816.1)
  gRNA/shRNA sequence: GTTCTTCGAGTCCGTCACGT
  Species: H. sapiens (human)
  Entrez Gene: PDPK1 (a.k.a. PDK1, PDPK2, PDPK2P, PRO0461)
  Promoter: hU6
  Cloning method: Unknown
  Sequencing primers: 5′ U6-F; 3′ pS2-R
Terms and licenses: Academic/Nonprofit Terms; Industry Terms: Not Available to Industry
Depositor comments: The gRNA was designed to target the following Genbank reference sequence(s): NM_001261816.1,NM_002613.4,NM_031268.5. Note that this plasmid does NOT contain Cas9. It should be used in conjunction with lentiCas9-Blast (Addgene #52962) or otherwise with cell lines already expressing Cas9. Browse the full kinome gRNA library at http://www.addgene.org/pooled-library/broadgpp-human-kinome/ or visit http://www.broadinstitute.org/rnai/public/ for detailed protocols and information.
How to cite: PDPK1 gRNA (BRDN0001162206) was a gift from John Doench & David Root (Addgene plasmid # 77451 ; http://n2t.net/addgene:77451 ; RRID:Addgene_77451)
