[The description below was written by a language model from this plasmid's Addgene catalogue record and pLannotate feature annotations shown in this document.]
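Description:
PDPK1 gRNA (BRDN0001162206) is a third-generation lentiviral guide RNA plasmid built on the lentiGuide-Puro backbone and designed to direct Streptococcus pyogenes Cas9 to the human PDPK1 gene, which encodes a protein kinase also known as PDK1. It is propagated in E. coli as a high-copy plasmid through a ColE1/pUC-type origin with ampicillin selection from the bla gene. The backbone also carries an f1 origin, an SV40 origin and poly(A) signal, and remnants of lac and phage T7/T3 promoter elements.

The lentiviral transfer cassette begins with an RSV promoter fused to a truncated HIV-1 5' LTR, which allows Tat-independent production of genomic RNA. This is followed by the Ψ packaging signal with a gag fragment and the Rev response element for nuclear export of the unspliced genome. A human U6 RNA polymerase III promoter then drives the PDPK1-specific spacer joined to the SpCas9 gRNA scaffold, with a cPPT/CTS element just downstream to aid nuclear import. A second unit uses the EF-1α core promoter with its intron A to express puromycin N-acetyltransferase, so transduced mammalian cells can be selected with puromycin. A WPRE enhances transcript expression, and the ΔU3 3' LTR makes the integrated provirus self-inactivating.

The plasmid does not encode Cas9, so it must be used with a separate Cas9 vector or in cells that already express Cas9. The guide was designed against several PDPK1 reference transcripts and belongs to a human kinome gRNA collection produced with optimized sgRNA design rules. It is intended for Cas9-mediated targeting of PDPK1 in human cells.
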