Features (pLannotate 1.2.2; 29 found; start..end, strand, type, name):
     14..80      +  CDS            small t antigen (fragment): SV40 (simian virus 40) small t antigen
    106..317     +  promoter       EF-1α core promoter: core promoter for human elongation factor EF-1α
    318..1256    +  intron         EF-1α intron A: intron upstream of the start codon of human EF-1α
   1278..1877    +  CDS            PuroR (fragment): puromycin N-acetyltransferase; pac from Streptomyces; confers resistance to puromycin
   1893..2481    +  misc_feature   WPRE: woodchuck hepatitis virus posttranscriptional regulatory element
   2532..2551    +  misc_feature   cPPT/CTS (fragment): central polypurine tract and central termination sequence of HIV-1
   2553..2786    +  LTR            3' LTR (ΔU3): self-inactivating 3' long terminal repeat (LTR) from HIV-1
   2864..2985    +  polyA_signal   SV40 poly(A) signal: SV40 polyadenylation signal
   3025..3160    +  rep_origin     SV40 ori: SV40 origin of replication
   3181..3199    -  promoter       T7 promoter: promoter for bacteriophage T7 RNA polymerase
   3207..3362    +  CDS            lacZα (fragment): LacZα fragment of β-galactosidase; lacZ fragment
   3367..3795    +  rep_origin     f1 ori (sequence partly withheld): f1 bacteriophage origin of replication; arrow indicates direction of (+) strand synthesis
   3848..3952    +  promoter       AmpR promoter: bla
   3953..4813    +  CDS            AmpR: β-lactamase; bla; confers resistance to ampicillin, carbenicillin, and related antibiotics
   4984..5572    +  rep_origin     ori: high-copy-number ColE1/pMB1/pBR322/pUC origin of replication
   5755..5847    +  CDS            lacI (fragment): lac repressor; lacI; The lac repressor binds to the lac operator to inhibit transcription in E. coli. This inhibition can be relieved by adding lactose or isopropyl-β-D-thiogalactopyranoside (IPTG).
   5860..5881    +  protein_bind   CAP binding site: CAP binding activates transcription in the presence of cAMP. E. coli catabolite activator protein
   5896..5926    +  promoter       lac promoter: promoter for the E. coli lac operon
   5934..5950    +  protein_bind   lac operator: The lac repressor binds to the lac operator to inhibit transcription in E. coli. This inhibition can be relieved by adding lactose or isopropyl-β-D-thiogalactopyranoside (IPTG). lac repressor encoded by lacI
   5995..6013    +  promoter       T3 promoter: promoter for bacteriophage T3 RNA polymerase
   6041..6267    +  promoter       RSV promoter: Rous sarcoma virus enhancer/promoter
   6268..6448    +  LTR            5' LTR (truncated): truncated 5' long terminal repeat (LTR) from HIV-1
   6495..6620    +  misc_feature   HIV-1 Ψ: packaging signal of human immunodeficiency virus type 1
   6604..6967    +  CDS            HIV-1 gag (fragment): gag protein from human immunodeficiency virus 1; gag
   7113..7346    +  misc_feature   RRE: The Rev response element (RRE) of HIV-1 allows for Rev-dependent mRNA export from the nucleus to the cytoplasm.
   7723..7749    +  CDS            Rev (fragment): human immunodeficiency virus 1 (HIV-1) Rev protein; rev; enhances nuclear export of unspliced and incompletely spliced viral mRNAs
   7753..7993    +  promoter       U6 promoter: RNA polymerase III promoter for human U6 snRNA
   8023..8098    +  misc_RNA       gRNA scaffold: guide RNA scaffold for the Streptococcus pyogenes CRISPR/Cas9 system
   8154..8271    +  misc_feature   cPPT/CTS: central polypurine tract and central termination sequence of HIV-1
>Addgene plasmid #77451 | PDPK1 gRNA (BRDN0001162206) | addgene full sequence | sequence record 187786 | Addgene Assembled Sequence
CCCGGGTGCAAAGATGGATAAAGTTTTAAACAGAGAGGAATCTTTGCAGCTAATGGACCTTCTAGGTCTT
GAAAGGAGTGGGAATTGGCTCCGGTGCCCGTCAGTGGGCAGAGCGCACATCGCCCACAGTCCCCGAGAAG
TTGGGGGGAGGGGTCGGCAATTGATCCGGTGCCTAGAGAAGGTGGCGCGGGGTAAACTGGGAAAGTGATG
TCGTGTACTGGCTCCGCCTTTTTCCCGAGGGTGGGGGAGAACCGTATATAAGTGCAGTAGTCGCCGTGAA
CGTTCTTTTTCGCAACGGGTTTGCCGCCAGAACACAGGTAAGTGCCGTGTGTGGTTCCCGCGGGCCTGGC
CTCTTTACGGGTTATGGCCCTTGCGTGCCTTGAATTACTTCCACCTGGCTGCAGTACGTGATTCTTGATC
CCGAGCTTCGGGTTGGAAGTGGGTGGGAGAGTTCGAGGCCTTGCGCTTAAGGAGCCCCTTCGCCTCGTGC
TTGAGTTGAGGCCTGGCCTGGGCGCTGGGGCCGCCGCGTGCGAATCTGGTGGCACCTTCGCGCCTGTCTC
GCTGCTTTCGATAAGTCTCTAGCCATTTAAAATTTTTGATGACCTGCTGCGACGCTTTTTTTCTGGCAAG
ATAGTCTTGTAAATGCGGGCCAAGATCTGCACACTGGTATTTCGGTTTTTGGGGCCGCGGGCGGCGACGG
GGCCCGTGCGTCCCAGCGCACATGTTCGGCGAGGCGGGGCCTGCGAGCGCGGCCACCGAGAATCGGACGG
GGGTAGTCTCAAGCTGGCCGGCCTGCTCTGGTGCCTGGCCTCGCGCCGCCGTGTATCGCCCCGCCCTGGG
CGGCAAGGCTGGCCCGGTCGGCACCAGTTGCGTGAGCGGAAAGATGGCCGCTTCCCGGCCCTGCTGCAGG
GAGCTCAAAATGGAGGACGCGGCGCTCGGGAGAGCGGGCGGGTGAGTCACCCACACAAAGGAAAAGGGCC
TTTCCGTCCTCAGCCGTCGCTTCATGTGACTCCACGGAGTACCGGGCGCCGTCCAGGCACCTCGATTAGT
TCTCGAGCTTTTGGAGTACGTCGTCTTTAGGTTGGGGGGAGGGGTTTTATGCGATGGAGTTTCCCCACAC
TGAGTGGGTGGAGACTGAAGTTAGGCCAGCTTGGCACTTGATGTAATTCTCCTTGGAATTTGCCCTTTTT
GAGTTTGGATCTTGGTTCATTCTCAAGCCTCAGACAGTGGTTCAAAGTTTTTTTCTTCCATTTCAGGTGT
CGTGACGTACGGCCACCATGACCGAGTACAAGCCCACGGTGCGCCTCGCCACCCGCGACGACGTCCCCAG
GGCCGTACGCACCCTCGCCGCCGCGTTCGCCGACTACCCCGCCACGCGCCACACCGTCGATCCGGACCGC
CACATCGAGCGGGTCACCGAGCTGCAAGAACTCTTCCTCACGCGCGTCGGGCTCGACATCGGCAAGGTGT
GGGTCGCGGACGACGGCGCCGCCGTGGCGGTCTGGACCACGCCGGAGAGCGTCGAAGCGGGGGCGGTGTT
CGCCGAGATCGGCCCGCGCATGGCCGAGTTGAGCGGTTCCCGGCTGGCCGCGCAGCAACAGATGGAAGGC
CTCCTGGCGCCGCACCGGCCCAAGGAGCCCGCGTGGTTCCTGGCCACCGTCGGAGTCTCGCCCGACCACC
AGGGCAAGGGTCTGGGCAGCGCCGTCGTGCTCCCCGGAGTGGAGGCGGCCGAGCGCGCCGGGGTGCCCGC
CTTCCTGGAGACCTCCGCGCCCCGCAACCTCCCCTTCTACGAGCGGCTCGGCTTCACCGTCACCGCCGAC
GTCGAGGTGCCCGAAGGACCGCGCACCTGGTGCATGACCCGCAAGCCCGGTGCCTGAACGCGTTAAGTCG
ACAATCAACCTCTGGATTACAAAATTTGTGAAAGATTGACTGGTATTCTTAACTATGTTGCTCCTTTTAC
GCTATGTGGATACGCTGCTTTAATGCCTTTGTATCATGCTATTGCTTCCCGTATGGCTTTCATTTTCTCC
TCCTTGTATAAATCCTGGTTGCTGTCTCTTTATGAGGAGTTGTGGCCCGTTGTCAGGCAACGTGGCGTGG
TGTGCACTGTGTTTGCTGACGCAACCCCCACTGGTTGGGGCATTGCCACCACCTGTCAGCTCCTTTCCGG
GACTTTCGCTTTCCCCCTCCCTATTGCCACGGCGGAACTCATCGCCGCCTGCCTTGCCCGCTGCTGGACA
GGGGCTCGGCTGTTGGGCACTGACAATTCCGTGGTGTTGTCGGGGAAATCATCGTCCTTTCCTTGGCTGC
TCGCCTGTGTTGCCACCTGGATTCTGCGCGGGACGTCCTTCTGCTACGTCCCTTCGGCCCTCAATCCAGC
GGACCTTCCTTCCCGCGGCCTGCTGCCGGCTCTGCGGCCTCTTCCGCGTCTTCGCCTTCGCCCTCAGACG
AGTCGGATCTCCCTTTGGGCCGCCTCCCCGCGTCGACTTTAAGACCAATGACTTACAAGGCAGCTGTAGA
TCTTAGCCACTTTTTAAAAGAAAAGGGGGGACTGGAAGGGCTAATTCACTCCCAACGAAGACAAGATCTG
CTTTTTGCTTGTACTGGGTCTCTCTGGTTAGACCAGATCTGAGCCTGGGAGCTCTCTGGCTAACTAGGGA
ACCCACTGCTTAAGCCTCAATAAAGCTTGCCTTGAGTGCTTCAAGTAGTGTGTGCCCGTCTGTTGTGTGA
CTCTGGTAACTAGAGATCCCTCAGACCCTTTTAGTCAGTGTGGAAAATCTCTAGCAGTACGTATAGTAGT
TCATGTCATCTTATTATTCAGTATTTATAACTTGCAAAGAAATGAATATCAGAGAGTGAGAGGAACTTGT
TTATTGCAGCTTATAATGGTTACAAATAAAGCAATAGCATCACAAATTTCACAAATAAAGCATTTTTTTC
ACTGCATTCTAGTTGTGGTTTGTCCAAACTCATCAATGTATCTTATCATGTCTGGCTCTAGCTATCCCGC
CCCTAACTCCGCCCATCCCGCCCCTAACTCCGCCCAGTTCCGCCCATTCTCCGCCCCATGGCTGACTAAT
TTTTTTTATTTATGCAGAGGCCGAGGCCGCCTCGGCCTCTGAGCTATTCCAGAAGTAGTGAGGAGGCTTT
TTTGGAGGCCTAGGGACGTACCCAATTCGCCCTATAGTGAGTCGTATTACGCGCGCTCACTGGCCGTCGT
TTTACAACGTCGTGACTGGGAAAACCCTGGCGTTACCCAACTTAATCGCCTTGCAGCACATCCCCCTTTC
GCCAGCTGGCGTAATAGCGAAGAGGCCCGCACCGATCGCCCTTCCCAACAGTTGCGCAGCCTGAATGGCG
AATGGG
[124 nt withheld, positions 3367-3490]
C
[91 nt withheld, positions 3492-3582]
A
[49 nt withheld, positions 3584-3632]
CCTTTGACGTTGGAGTCCACGTTCTTT
[37 nt withheld, positions 3660-3696]
ACCCTATCTCGGTCTATTCTTTTGATTTATAAGGGATTTTGCCGATTTCGGCCTATTGGTTAAAAAATGA
GCTGATTTAACAAAAATTTAACGCGAATTTTAACAAAATATTAACGCTTACAATTTAGGTGGCACTTTTC
GGGGAAATGTGCGCGGAACCCCTATTTGTTTATTTTTCTAAATACATTCAAATATGTATCCGCTCATGAG
ACAATAACCCTGATAAATGCTTCAATAATATTGAAAAAGGAAGAGTATGAGTATTCAACATTTCCGTGTC
GCCCTTATTCCCTTTTTTGCGGCATTTTGCCTTCCTGTTTTTGCTCACCCAGAAACGCTGGTGAAAGTAA
AAGATGCTGAAGATCAGTTGGGTGCACGAGTGGGTTACATCGAACTGGATCTCAACAGCGGTAAGATCCT
TGAGAGTTTTCGCCCCGAAGAACGTTTTCCAATGATGAGCACTTTTAAAGTTCTGCTATGTGGCGCGGTA
TTATCCCGTATTGACGCCGGGCAAGAGCAACTCGGTCGCCGCATACACTATTCTCAGAATGACTTGGTTG
AGTACTCACCAGTCACAGAAAAGCATCTTACGGATGGCATGACAGTAAGAGAATTATGCAGTGCTGCCAT
AACCATGAGTGATAACACTGCGGCCAACTTACTTCTGACAACGATCGGAGGACCGAAGGAGCTAACCGCT
TTTTTGCACAACATGGGGGATCATGTAACTCGCCTTGATCGTTGGGAACCGGAGCTGAATGAAGCCATAC
CAAACGACGAGCGTGACACCACGATGCCTGTAGCAATGGCAACAACGTTGCGCAAACTATTAACTGGCGA
ACTACTTACTCTAGCTTCCCGGCAACAATTAATAGACTGGATGGAGGCGGATAAAGTTGCAGGACCACTT
CTGCGCTCGGCCCTTCCGGCTGGCTGGTTTATTGCTGATAAATCTGGAGCCGGTGAGCGTGGGTCTCGCG
GTATCATTGCAGCACTGGGGCCAGATGGTAAGCCCTCCCGTATCGTAGTTATCTACACGACGGGGAGTCA
GGCAACTATGGATGAACGAAATAGACAGATCGCTGAGATAGGTGCCTCACTGATTAAGCATTGGTAACTG
TCAGACCAAGTTTACTCATATATACTTTAGATTGATTTAAAACTTCATTTTTAATTTAAAAGGATCTAGG
TGAAGATCCTTTTTGATAATCTCATGACCAAAATCCCTTAACGTGAGTTTTCGTTCCACTGAGCGTCAGA
CCCCGTAGAAAAGATCAAAGGATCTTCTTGAGATCCTTTTTTTCTGCGCGTAATCTGCTGCTTGCAAACA
AAAAAACCACCGCTACCAGCGGTGGTTTGTTTGCCGGATCAAGAGCTACCAACTCTTTTTCCGAAGGTAA
CTGGCTTCAGCAGAGCGCAGATACCAAATACTGTTCTTCTAGTGTAGCCGTAGTTAGGCCACCACTTCAA
GAACTCTGTAGCACCGCCTACATACCTCGCTCTGCTAATCCTGTTACCAGTGGCTGCTGCCAGTGGCGAT
AAGTCGTGTCTTACCGGGTTGGACTCAAGACGATAGTTACCGGATAAGGCGCAGCGGTCGGGCTGAACGG
GGGGTTCGTGCACACAGCCCAGCTTGGAGCGAACGACCTACACCGAACTGAGATACCTACAGCGTGAGCT
ATGAGAAAGCGCCACGCTTCCCGAAGGGAGAAAGGCGGACAGGTATCCGGTAAGCGGCAGGGTCGGAACA
GGAGAGCGCACGAGGGAGCTTCCAGGGGGAAACGCCTGGTATCTTTATAGTCCTGTCGGGTTTCGCCACC
TCTGACTTGAGCGTCGATTTTTGTGATGCTCGTCAGGGGGGCGGAGCCTATGGAAAAACGCCAGCAACGC
GGCCTTTTTACGGTTCCTGGCCTTTTGCTGGCCTTTTGCTCACATGTTCTTTCCTGCGTTATCCCCTGAT
TCTGTGGATAACCGTATTACCGCCTTTGAGTGAGCTGATACCGCTCGCCGCAGCCGAACGACCGAGCGCA
GCGAGTCAGTGAGCGAGGAAGCGGAAGAGCGCCCAATACGCAAACCGCCTCTCCCCGCGCGTTGGCCGAT
TCATTAATGCAGCTGGCACGACAGGTTTCCCGACTGGAAAGCGGGCAGTGAGCGCAACGCAATTAATGTG
AGTTAGCTCACTCATTAGGCACCCCAGGCTTTACACTTTATGCTTCCGGCTCGTATGTTGTGTGGAATTG
TGAGCGGATAACAATTTCACACAGGAAACAGCTATGACCATGATTACGCCAAGCGCGCAATTAACCCTCA
CTAAAGGGAACAAAAGCTGGAGCTGCAAGCTTAATGTAGTCTTATGCAATACTCTTGTAGTCTTGCAACA
TGGTAACGATGAGTTAGCAACATGCCTTACAAGGAGAGAAAAAGCACCGTGCATGCCGATTGGTGGAAGT
AAGGTGGTACGATCGTGCCTTATTAGGAAGGCAACAGACGGGTCTGACATGGATTGGACGAACCACTGAA
TTGCCGCATTGCAGAGATATTGTATTTAAGTGCCTAGCTCGATACATAAACGGGTCTCTCTGGTTAGACC
AGATCTGAGCCTGGGAGCTCTCTGGCTAACTAGGGAACCCACTGCTTAAGCCTCAATAAAGCTTGCCTTG
AGTGCTTCAAGTAGTGTGTGCCCGTCTGTTGTGTGACTCTGGTAACTAGAGATCCCTCAGACCCTTTTAG
TCAGTGTGGAAAATCTCTAGCAGTGGCGCCCGAACAGGGACTTGAAAGCGAAAGGGAAACCAGAGGAGCT
CTCTCGACGCAGGACTCGGCTTGCTGAAGCGCGCACGGCAAGAGGCGAGGGGCGGCGACTGGTGAGTACG
CCAAAAATTTTGACTAGCGGAGGCTAGAAGGAGAGAGATGGGTGCGAGAGCGTCAGTATTAAGCGGGGGA
GAATTAGATCGCGATGGGAAAAAATTCGGTTAAGGCCAGGGGGAAAGAAAAAATATAAATTAAAACATAT
AGTATGGGCAAGCAGGGAGCTAGAACGATTCGCAGTTAATCCTGGCCTGTTAGAAACATCAGAAGGCTGT
AGACAAATACTGGGACAGCTACAACCATCCCTTCAGACAGGATCAGAAGAACTTAGATCATTATATAATA
CAGTAGCAACCCTCTATTGTGTGCATCAAAGGATAGAGATAAAAGACACCAAGGAAGCTTTAGACAAGAT
AGAGGAAGAGCAAAACAAAAGTAAGACCACCGCACAGCAAGCGGCCGCTGATCTTCAGACCTGGAGGAGG
AGATATGAGGGACAATTGGAGAAGTGAATTATATAAATATAAAGTAGTAAAAATTGAACCATTAGGAGTA
GCACCCACCAAGGCAAAGAGAAGAGTGGTGCAGAGAGAAAAAAGAGCAGTGGGAATAGGAGCTTTGTTCC
TTGGGTTCTTGGGAGCAGCAGGAAGCACTATGGGCGCAGCGTCAATGACGCTGACGGTACAGGCCAGACA
ATTATTGTCTGGTATAGTGCAGCAGCAGAACAATTTGCTGAGGGCTATTGAGGCGCAACAGCATCTGTTG
CAACTCACAGTCTGGGGCATCAAGCAGCTCCAGGCAAGAATCCTGGCTGTGGAAAGATACCTAAAGGATC
AACAGCTCCTGGGGATTTGGGGTTGCTCTGGAAAACTCATTTGCACCACTGCTGTGCCTTGGAATGCTAG
TTGGAGTAATAAATCTCTGGAACAGATTTGGAATCACACGACCTGGATGGAGTGGGACAGAGAAATTAAC
AATTACACAAGCTTAATACACTCCTTAATTGAAGAATCGCAAAACCAGCAAGAAAAGAATGAACAAGAAT
TATTGGAATTAGATAAATGGGCAAGTTTGTGGAATTGGTTTAACATAACAAATTGGCTGTGGTATATAAA
ATTATTCATAATGATAGTAGGAGGCTTGGTAGGTTTAAGAATAGTTTTTGCTGTACTTTCTATAGTGAAT
AGAGTTAGGCAGGGATATTCACCATTATCGTTTCAGACCCACCTCCCAACCCCGAGGGGACCCAGAGAGG
GCCTATTTCCCATGATTCCTTCATATTTGCATATACGATACAAGGCTGTTAGAGAGATAATTAGAATTAA
TTTGACTGTAAACACAAAGATATTAGTACAAAATACGTGACGTAGAAAGTAATAATTTCTTGGGTAGTTT
GCAGTTTTAAAATTATGTTTTAAAATGGACTATCATATGCTTACCGTAACTTGAAAGTATTTCGATTTCT
TGGCTTTATATATCTTGTGGAAAGGACGAAACACCGGTTCTTCGAGTCCGTCACGTGTTTTAGAGCTAGA
AATAGCAAGTTAAAATAAGGCTAGTCCGTTATCAACTTGAAAAAGTGGCACCGAGTCGGTGCTTTTTTAA
GCTTGGCGTAACTAGATCTTGAGACAAATGGCAGTATTCATCCACAATTTTAAAAGAAAAGGGGGGATTG
GGGGGTACAGTGCAGGGGAAAGAATAGTAGACATAATAGCAACAGACATACAAACTAAAGAATTACAAAA
ACAAATTACAAAAATTCAAAATTTTCGGGTTTATTACAGGGACAGCAGAGATCCACTTTGGCGCCGGCTC
GAGGGGG
