>Addgene plasmid #77451 | PDPK1 gRNA (BRDN0001162206) | depositor partial sequence | sequence record 144911 | Target Sequence
GTTCTTCGAGTCCGTCACGT
