>Addgene plasmid #77451 | PDPK1 gRNA (BRDN0001162206) | addgene partial sequence | sequence record 187785 | hU6-F
TAGAAAGTAATAATTTCTTGGGTAGTTTGCAGTTTTAAAATTATGTTTTAAAATGGACTATCATATGCTT
ACCGTAACTTGAAAGTATTTCGATTTCTTGGCTTTATATATCTTGTGGAAAGGACGAAACACCGGTTCTT
CGAGTCCGTCACGTGTTTTAGAGCTAGAAATAGCAAGTTAAAATAAGGCTAGTCCGTTATCAACTTGAAA
AAGTGGCACCGAGTCGGTGCTTTTTTAAGCTTGGCGTAACTAGATCTTGAGACAAATGGCAGTATTCATC
CACAATTTTAAAAGAAAAGGGGGGATTGGGGGGTACAGTGCAGGGGAAAGAATAGTAGACATAATAGCAA
CAGACATACAAACTAAAGAATTACAAAAACAAATTACAAAAATTCAAAATTTTCGGGTTTATTACAGGGA
CAGCAGAGATCCACTTTGGCGCCGGCTCGAGGGGGCCCGGGTGCAAAGATGGATAAAGTTTTAAACAGAG
AGGAATCTTTGCAGCTAATGGACCTTCTAGGTCTTGAAAGGAGTGGGAATTGGCTCCGGTGCCCGTCAGT
GGGCAGAGCG
